Addgene plasmid #31800: pCDF1-GRM3 (S610L)
Depositing lab: Yardena Samuels. Depositing organization: National Human Genome Research Institute (NHGRI). Publication: Exon capture analysis of G protein-coupled receptors identifies activating mutations in GRM3 in melanoma. Prickett TD, Wei X, Cardenas-Navia I, Teer JK, Lin JC, Walia V, Gartner J, Jiang J, Cherukuri PF, Molinolo A, Davies MA, Gershenwald JE, Stemke-Hale K, Rosenberg SA, Margulies EH, Samuels Y. Nat Genet. 2011 Sep 25;43(11):1119-26. doi: 10.1038/ng.950. PubMed 21946352.
Backbone
  Vector backbone: pCDF1- MCS2-EF1-puromycin
  Backbone manufacturer: SBI
  Backbone size w/o insert (bp): 6600
  Vector type: Mammalian Expression, Lentiviral
  Selectable markers: Puromycin
Growth in bacteria
  Bacterial resistance: Ampicillin, 100 μg/mL
  Growth temperature: 37°C
  Growth strain: NEB Stable
  Copy number: Low Copy
Gene/Insert
  Gene/Insert name: GRM3 (alt name: mGluR3)
  Species: H. sapiens (human)
  Insert size (bp): 2640
  Mutation: Changed serine 610 to leucine
  GenBank ID: NM_000840
  Entrez Gene: GRM3 (a.k.a. GLUR3, GPRC1C, MGLUR3, mGlu3)
  Promoter: CMV
  Tag / fusion protein: FLAG (C terminal on insert)
  Cloning method: Restriction Enzyme; 5′ cloning site XbaI (not destroyed); 3′ cloning site NotI (not destroyed)
  Sequencing primers: 5′ NA
Terms and licenses: Academic/Nonprofit Terms; Industry Terms: Not Available to Industry
How to cite: pCDF1-GRM3 (S610L) was a gift from Yardena Samuels (Addgene plasmid # 31800 ; http://n2t.net/addgene:31800 ; RRID:Addgene_31800)
