[The description below was written by a language model from this plasmid's Addgene catalogue record.]
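Description:
pCDF1-GRM3 (S610L) is a lentiviral mammalian expression plasmid built on the commercial pCDF1-MCS2-EF1-puromycin backbone (about 6.6 kb without insert). It is propagated in bacteria under ampicillin selection as a low-copy plasmid, in a recombination-reduced strain of the type commonly used to keep the repeated sequences of lentiviral vectors stable. In mammalian cells, puromycin is the selectable marker. The backbone name indicates that the puromycin resistance gene is driven by a separate EF1 promoter, which would allow transduced or transfected cells to be selected independently of insert expression. No feature table accompanies the record, so the specific viral elements, such as the long terminal repeats and packaging signal, and the bacterial origin of replication are not itemised.

The payload is the human GRM3 coding sequence (about 2.6 kb), which encodes metabotropic glutamate receptor 3 (mGluR3), a G protein-coupled receptor. It was cloned between XbaI and NotI sites, both retained, and is expressed from a CMV promoter. The insert carries a serine-to-leucine substitution at residue 610 and a C-terminal FLAG tag, which permits detection or immunoprecipitation of the receptor with anti-FLAG reagents.

The associated publication reports an exon capture survey of G protein-coupled receptors that identified activating GRM3 mutations in melanoma. This suggests that S610L is one of the variants examined in that study, although the record does not state this outright. The construct is suited to stable, puromycin-selected expression of the mutant receptor in mammalian cells, for example to compare its signalling or cellular phenotypes with those of wild-type GRM3.
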