>Addgene plasmid #31800 | pCDF1-GRM3 (S610L) | addgene partial sequence | sequence record 130682 | hGRM3-F2 5'-agaagcgggaaacagtcatc-3'
GATTCCAGCATGTTGATCTCTCTTACCTACGATGTGATCCTGGTGATCTTATGCACTGTGTACGCCTTCA
AAACGCGGAAGTGCCCAGAAAATTTCAACGAAGCTAAGTTCATAGGTTTTACCATGTACACCACGTGCAT
CATCTGGTTGGCCTTCCTCCCTATATTTTATGTGACATCAAGTGACTACAGAGTGCAGACGACAACCATG
TGCATCTCTGTCAGCCTGAGTGGCTTTGTGGTCTTGGGCTGTTTGTTTGCACCCAAGGTTCACATCATCC
TGTTTCAACCCCAGAAGAATGTTGTCACACACAGACTGCACCTCAACAGGTTCAGTGTCAGTGGAACTGG
GACCACATACTCTCAGTCCTCTGCAAGCACGTATGTGCCAACGGTGTGCAATGGGCGGGAAGTCCTCGAC
TCCACCACCTCATCTCTGGATTACAAGGATGACGACGATAAGTAGGCGGCCGCGAAGGATCTGCGATCGC
TCCGGTGCCCGTCAGTGGGCAGAGCGCACATCGCCCACAGTCCCCGAGAAGTTGGGGGGAGGGGTCGGCA
ATTGAACGGGTGCCTAGAGAAGGTGGCGCGGGGTAAACTGGGAAAGTGATGTCGTGTACTGGCTCCGCCT
TTTTCCCGAGGGTGGGGGAGAACCGTATATAAGTGCAGTAGTCGCCGTGAACGTTCTTTTTCGCAACGGG
TTTGCCGCCAGAACACAGCTGAAGCTTCGAGGGGCTCGCATCTCTCCTTCACGCGCCCGCCGCCCTACCT
GAGGCCGCCATCCACGCCGGTTGAGTCGCGTTCTGCCGCCT
