>Addgene plasmid #31800 | pCDF1-GRM3 (S610L) | addgene partial sequence | sequence record 131490 | hGRM3-F1 5'-actgggcagaaaccttatcg-3'
TGGTCCCGGAACTCAGTCCCCACTTCCCAGTGCAGCGACCCCTGTGCCCCCAATGAAATGAAGAATATGC
AACCAGGGGATGTCTGCTGCTGGATTTGCATCCCCTGTGAACCCTACGAATACCTGGCTGATGAGTTTAC
CTGTATGGATTGTGGGTCTGGACAGTGGCCCACTGCAGACCTAACTGGATGCTATGACCTTCCTGAGGAC
TACATCAGGTGGGAAGACGCCTGGGCCATTGGCCCAGTCACCATTGCCTGTCTGGGTTTTATGTGTACAT
GCATGGTTGTAACTGTTTTTATCAAGCACAACAACACACCCTTGGTCAAAGCATTGGGCCGAGAACTCTG
CTACATCTTATTGTTTGGGGTTGGCCTGTCATACTGCATGACATTCTTCTTCATTGCCAAGCCATCACCA
GTCATCTGTGCATTGCGCCGACTCGGGCTGGGGAGTTCCTTCGCTATCTGTTACTCAGCCCTGCTGACCA
AGACAAACTGCATTGCCCGCATCTTCGATGGGGTCAAGAATGGCGCTCAGAGGCCAAAATTCATCAGCCC
CAGTTCTCAGGTTTTCATCTGCCTGGGTCTGATCCTGGTGCAAATTGTGATGGTGTCTGTGTGGCTCATC
CTGGAGGCCCCAGGCACCAGGAGGTATACCCTTGCAGAGAAGCGGGAAACAGTCATCCTAAAATGCAATG
TCAAAGATTCCAGCATGTTGATCTCTCTTACCTACGATGTGATCCTGGTGATCTTATGCACTGTGTACGC
CTTCAAAACGCGGAAGTGCCCAGAAAATTTCAACGAAGCTAAGTTCATAGGTTTTACCATGTACACCACG
TGCATCATCTGGTTGGCCTTCCTCCCTATATTTTATGTGACATCAAGTGACTACAGAGTGCAGACGACAA
CCATGTGCATCTCTGTCAGCCTGAGTGGCTTTGTGGTCTTGGGCTGTTTGTTTGCACCCAAGGTTCACAT
CATCCTGTTTCAACCCCAGAAGAATGTTGTC
